>Addgene plasmid #153528 | pHes7-Achilles-Hes7 | addgene full sequence | sequence record 305297 | Addgene NGS Result
TTGTGAGCGGATAACAATTTCACACAGGAAACAGCTATGACCATGATTACGCCAAGCGCGCAATTAACCC
TCACTAAAGGGAACAAAAGCTGGAGCTCCACCGCGGTGGCGGCCGCTCTAGAACTAGTGGATCCCCCGGG
CTGCAGGAATTCGATATCAAGCTTATCGATACCGTCGACCTCGACGCTAGGACTCTAGGCATCACCGCAT
CCAGACACCCCATTCTTCTAGAGTGAGGCTTTGCAGAATCACAGTTCTTACCCTCTGCTCCCTTTCTCTG
TCTTTTCTCCATCATACCTACTGACTGCCAAATAAGAGTTTATGTAATGCATATGGACTGTGTCCCCACA
AAAGCAGAAGCCTTTTGTTCAGAGCTGTCTCTGTGGGGCCTGGAACAGAGCAGGTCGGCTAACTATGTAC
TGTGGCAGGCAGCATTCAACTTTTGTAGCTGTGGTCTTTAAAGTTTGTAAGTGCTTTCCAGTGGAGACCC
GTCCTCAAAACAAACAACAACAAGGAGAGAAAGGAGGGAGGAAGAGGAAGAAAGCAATAAAAAAAGAAAA
GAAAAAAGTGTTCCTTTCTATTTTATCTGAGATTCCCCCAGTTTAGTTTTGAATCATAGAACAAAAGACC
GAGAAGTTAGGCCACAGTTACTTTATGAGCCCAGAACGCTCCCCTGCTTTGCTGTTTTGACTGAGAGATT
GAGTGTTCTTGCTTTCTAAGGATACAGAAACAGCTGTCTAGGAACATCCCCGATTCAGGACCTAGGGCAT
CCTAAGGAGACCACTTTCCCTTTGAAGAACTAAAGGAGAAGAAGAAGGAGCTTGAAAGCCAGGCCTGGGG
AGCTGCCCTGCAGGCTAGGGGAAGTTAAAAGGACCACCAGCTGCTCCTAGTCTTCCTTTCACCTTCTGCA
TCCCTAGAGGCCTACATGTGGCCATGTGCTGCCCTCCTCCGAACTTCAGTGCGGCCCACCATAGAGCAAG
CGTAGGGAGACATAGATGCCTGTATATGCCTGTACTGTTAGTATATAGCCATAGCATGTCCTCTCTGGAC
GGAGGCTTGTGACCTTCAGAGAAATCCTACTCATACCCTCAAACAAAGGTACCACACACAGCCACATCTT
CACATCTGTCAGGGCAAGGAGCTGGAGTCCAATCACCCAGTTCATTCAGCTGGTCTCCCTGAAGGGTAAC
CTTAGGCTGGAGGGCCTGAGAAGCACATAGTGTTTATTTCTATTTTTTATTTTTCAAGACAGGGTTTCTC
TTTGTAACACTGGCTGTCCCAGAACTCAGAGATGCTCCTGCCTCTGCCTTCCAAGTCCTGGGATTAAAAG
TGTGTGCTGCCACTGCCTAATGTACATAAAATGTAAAAGAAAAAAAAACTAGGCATAATAAGTAATATTT
AGAACAAAGCAAAGAATGTAATGATTTCTATCTTTTAAAAATTGGCTCTGGGCCACTTCCGTGGTACACT
CCGGAAGGTAGAGTCAGGCAGCTGTCTGAGTTTGAGGCCAGTCTGGTCTATAGGGCAAGTTCCAGGACAG
CCAGGAGTACACAGATAAACCCTGTCTCAAAAAATAAAAATAAAAATAGAAGTTGACCAATAGAGGGGGA
AACTCTGGGTTCAACCCTCAATACTAATGGAAAATAATTCTGACAAACTATCAGTGAGGTAAAACAGCAA
GAAAAGCAAGACCCTGTCTCAGAAATGGGTACAACGATGACTGTGATGATAACTGATAGCCAGTAAGTTA
TCATCACACTGACATGAAATGCCAGAAAAGCAACCTAACTCCTGGTAGACCTCCACAATATTCTCAGCAG
ACTGCCTACCTACTTTGTATATTTTTCTTGGTGTGTATGTGCAATTTACAGAGTTCTATAGGCCCTATGA
ACACCTTGTTGGAACTTTCCCCAGACTGTTTTCGGGGGTCCCTCATTTGCATTAGCATCATGGTGAATCA
GCCTTGCACTTGAAGTTCTTCTGCTCCCCCCACCCCCTGCGTCCCACCGCCCCTTAAAAGCTTTCAGCCT
ACTGGGAAAGCCTATTTTCTTAAACCAGTAGGTTTGTTTTTTCACTTTTCAAAATGAGCCTTTCTCATCA
AATGGCCTGCCTATAGCACTTCTGAGGCCCGTGGGGATAACCAGGAGCTGGGGTGGGGCTGGAGATGGGT
GAGTTGATGTCTGATGGGGGTGGGGAATCAGCTTCAGTAGCAGGGAAGACCCCTTTTCCATCGAGTGGTC
GGGAGATGGAGGGTATGATGTTGGGAAAAGTGGGGTTCTCTAACTGCTACTCTTTCTTACAGAACAATGG
CTCAAACTAGGATGCCAACTTGAAAGTAGTCTTTGTTGCCAAGCCAAGGCTGGTCTTGAATTCTCCACTG
CACTTAGACTAACCCCCAAGCTTGGAATAGGCTATGCCTGACATTATCTATCTATCTATCTATCTATCTA
TCTATCTATCTATCTATCTATCTATCTTATATTTCATCTTACACCTGCCATCCCCAAATTCTCTGTTCCG
GGTTCTCTTTCTCTACCACCAGCAGATCTCTTTTCTATAGGATTTGTTCGTTTTGCTTGGACTCATGGCT
GACCCCGGGGAGATATTATCCCCACCGTGAAGTTGCCTCTGACTACTTCGACCGAACTAGTACTTCACTG
TCACGTCTTTGCACTTATCCTTACAACCATGTGAAATTATCCTATTCTGCCTTCTTGGATGTTTCCGGTC
TTCACACCACCATCCCCGTCAAAATGGACGTTTCAGGGGCGCTCTGAGCCGGTGTAACCCGAAAGCCTAA
CAAGAGTGGTCACAAAGCAGGCACACACAGATTTAGGCTGAGTGGGCAAATGTACCAGTTGGGCTCACAG
AGATGCCAAGATGCGGTTTCCTTTTCTCCTAGGGCCATGGCCCCTGCTTGGAACCGAGAAGGGAGAGTTG
TTACTGACACATTCCGAGACCAGGCTGAAACGTTTAGGAGACAGCCCAGAGAGGAGAAGAAGGCTTAAAC
CGGAATTGAGACTGTGAGAGCCTGAGAAGGCAGGGAGGAGGGGCACAGAAGGTGGCGGAGCGCTCCGGAG
GGGAGCGGAAAGCCAGCGCGGGGCGTCAGGGCCCCCGGGTCGCTCACAAGTGGCCCCAGCAGGTGACCAT
GCCGGGTCCCGCCTTTCCCGGGCGCGGCGCGTGCGGGATCAAAGCTGCCGGCAAGGGGCGGGCCAGGGAG
CTGCAGGGAACTGGGGGTGCGAGCGTGGGAGCGCAGGGTTGCCGGAGGAGACAGGGACCAGGAAAGACGA
CGAGGTAGCCCGGAGAGGCCCAGAGAGGGAGCAGCAGAAGGATGTGAGACTCAGAAGCCGGAAAGTACAC
TCTAGACCCGGAGAGACCCCAGCAGAAGTCTCCGAGAGACCTGAAAAAACTATCAGAGAGATGGAGTCGC
TGGAAGTGCTCAGGGACCAGCAAAAACGGAAAACTGGAATGCCCAGGACTGAATATGGGGAAAAGGTGCT
TCAGAGAACAGAAAATGAAAGGGAGAGAGAGGAAGAGGGAAAGACCTGGAAGACCTGGCCCTCCCCTGCT
GAGGAAGGAGAGAACTCTTGGGCAGTGATCCCAGCTCCGTGTCCTTTCTCAGGGTTGCGCCTCAGGGAGT
GTGGACAAAGATGTGTGTCGAGGCAGCCAGAACTCCCGAGGGTTAGGGGTAGATTGTGAGGACCTGCGGA
GTCAGAGAATAATTTTGGAACGTCCAAGCCGGCCACAGAAACAAAACACTACATATCAGTTTTGGTTAAA
ATGTTAAAGCGCAAGAATAATACTTGCTTGATGTGCTGTCAATTTAACTTTTTCCTAGTTGAGGTAGACG
GAAAAAAAAAAAAAGAAAAAAGCTAGAACTGTGCATTGGCCGGGAATCGAACCCGGGCCTCCCGCGTGGC
AGGCGAGAATTCTACCACTGAACCACCAATGCAGATAAGGAGGGAGGTCATAATGAGCCTATGTGAACTT
CTCAGAGGCAGATCCAATCCTACTTCTAGGTGTGGGAAAAGGTTGTAGAGAATCATTGAGGTGGGTGGAG
CGTCAGGCCATTTTTTTCTCTCCGTTGGATCCGGCCACCGGGCCATAAAGTCATTCCATATGGCCAGGGG
CGGCCCCACACCCGGGTGCAAACTGCCTCAGGCCCCGAGCCTCACGTGCAGGTGAGAAAAACTCAACCCC
AATCCTGGTTCCCAAGGAGGGGGGCGGTGGGGCCTGCTGGGGCCACACATCTGTGCTTCCATTTGGCTGA
AGTAGGGGAAGGTGGGATGTACTGAGGGCCCTAACCCCAAATGGGTGCCTCCTTTCTCAAGTACCGGGCC
CCTCCTGCTCTGCCTTTGGCAAGGCAGCCTCTTGCCAGAAAACCCTCTCAGGATGTGGAGGGCCTCTGGG
AAGGGGTTCCACTTTGTCTCTGACTCCACAGCTATCTTCTGGCTCGGTTTGTAGCCCTGTCTTTATTATG
TCCTTTCCCCAGGCCTTCTTGTCGTGTTAAATTTCGATTTTACCTTCTCAGGCACTTCGCCCTGAAGTCT
CCAGGTGTTGACATATCCATCCTTCTGAGAGGTCATGCTCTTTGTTTGAGGTGGGTGAAGATCCCATTTT
GCAACCAAACCTTTCTTGTCCCTTTAGCAAATCTCACGTCTCCCTGCTCCCCTACAGTCCCTAGAGGCCT
CCAGAGCGCCCACCAACTGGTGCACTCTATGTTTTCCTGCCAGCTGTACTCCTGAATTTAGTTTTAAACC
AAGTTCTTGTAAACGGAAAGGTATCGCTTCTCGGCCTCTTGGCTAACTAAGATCAAGGGTAGTGAATGGA
AAGATTTCTTCACTCACGTATACTTCAAGGATTTTTTTTCCCCCTAGAAGTTTCCTTTGTCCTCCCTTAG
TCCAGCCATCCTTAGGAAAATCTGTTCCCGGGGACTCAAGTCACAGTATCTATAGAGTCAGTTTGGCGGC
AGATTCTCCTTATTACTACGTCTGCAGGGATAAGTACTGGAGTTATTGTGGGAATTGAGTAGAAGAGACA
GATACAACGGCGCCGTCTTTTCCCACAGCCAGCCAGTAGAATCCGGTAGATCTGCTCTGCACCTTTAGGG
GTTGGGAGAAGATTATAATATTCAGCCTGGAGGCAGAAGCATGCCAACATTTATTTCAGGGTTGGTGGGG
CTATAGTGAACCTCCAAGAAATCTACTAGTCTAGGAGACCCCCAAATTTCATGCCTAAGTGATTTCTTCC
CAGTTCACTTAGACTCTCTTCCCCTGATAATCTCCTCCCTCCAGTTGGGTCCCGCCTTATTATACAGCTT
TATGGTCCTTAAACCAGCCTGTGGCCCCTTCCTCCCCTTACTTCCCACATTTGGGGCTAGTTCCTCCCCT
TCCCCTCCCCCTTCACTCCCTGCCTTTCCGGGAGCCTCGTGCCGGGGTCCTTGAGCTGGGCATCTAGGGG
CTGAAGGGGGCGGGGCCGGGCCCTAGCCCTCCTACCCTGCAGCGGCGGGATATAAGGATCTAGGCAGCAC
GCGCTGAGTCCACCGAAGGGTCCGGAGGAGCACTCGAGCCACCATGGTGAGCAAGGGCGAGGAGCTGTTC
ACCGGGGTGGTGCCCATCCTGGTCGAGCTGGACGGCGACGTAAACGGCCACAAGTTCAGCGTGCGCGGCG
AGGGCGAGGGCGATGCCACCATCGGCAAGCTGACCCTGAAGCTGATCTGCACCACCGGCAAGCTGCCCGT
GCCCTGGCCCACCCTCGTGACCACCCTGGGCTACGGCCTGGCCGTCTTCGCCCGCTACCCCGACCACATG
AAGCAGCACGACTTCTTCAAGTCCGCCATGCCCGAAGGCTACGTCCAGGAGCGCACCATCTTCTTCAAGG
ACGACGGCAACTACAAGACCCGCGCCGAGGTGAAGTTCGAGGGCGACACCCTGGTGAACCGCATCGAGCT
GAAGGGCTCCGGCTTCAAGGAGGACGGCAACATCCTGGGGCACAAGCTGGAGTACAACTTCAACAGCCAC
AACGTCTATATCACCGCCGACAAGCAGAAGAACGGCATCAAGGCCAACTTCAAGATCCGCCACAACATCG
AGGACGGCGGCGTGCAGCTCGCCGACCACTACCAGCAGAACACCCCCATCGGCGACGGCCCCGTGCTGCT
GCCCGACAACCACTACCTGAGCTACCAGTCCTTCCTGAGCAAAGACCCCAACGAGAAGCGCGATCACATG
GTCCTGCTGGAGTTCGTGACCGCCGCCGGGATCACTCTCGGCATGGACGAGCTGTACAAGGTCACCCGGG
AGCGAGCTGAGAATAGGGACGGCCCCAAGGTGAGAGGTGGGAAGGGAGGGAAATAGGGTCCCTGTTCAGG
CCAGAGGACTTAAAGGTTCTAACTCTGTGGACTAGGAGTGAGGATGGAGACACAAGAGTGAAAAGACCGA
AAGAACCTGTAAAGTATAAAGAGGGCAGGGTCAGAGCCCAACTTGCGCGGGCTGCGGAAGCGGAGGTCTA
GGGGTTTGCTTTATTGTGGGCTAAGGCTTGTGGCTAGGAAAGTGCCAGAATTTGGGCATCGTGGCCTATT
CTAGGGCTCGGGAAGCTGGGGCAGGTGGATTATCGCAAGTTCGAGGCCACAGAGTGCACCCCTACCGAAA
AAACAAACAAACAAACAAAAACCAAACCAAAATAAAACAAACAAACAAAACCCCACGAAGCTATACTATA
ACATGAGATAAGCTAGAGGCCATAGCTGGTGGAGGAGGGTGGAAACAAAAATAGAGGAAAGGCTATGGAC
GCTGTCTGTAAGCGCCTGGGAACCCACATCTGACTCAAAGAGAAGACCTTTGAGTCGTTGGTTCCGGAGG
TGCGAGGCCAGGTGAGAGATATTAGGAGAACGAGTGAAGGGTTTGAGTGAGAAGAGGAGGTGTGGTCGCA
CTGTGTGTCTGCCTTTCACCTTAGGTCTCTATCGCGCGGCTCACTAGCCTGGGGGCAAAGAGTGGCCCTA
AAGTTCTTCAGTGATACACTGAGAGGGAGACGACACAAGATAGAGATATAAAGAGAAAAGAAGAGTGCCA
TAGAGGGGAGAAGAGAGGAGAAAGCTGAACACAGAAAGGGCAGGGAGAAGTGGGCGAGCCACGGAAAGCG
ACCCAAGGGACTGGGAAGTAGCAGGGAGTGAGAGGGAAACGAATGGACCAGACCCAAGCAGCCTGGGATT
AGGGGAAAGGGGCGCATGGGGGGTTTTCCCAGCGGCAGGATCGGACGCTTGCGCGGCGGCGCTGAGTCTC
GGTCCGGTCGGCCCGCTCTTCCTTTCCCGCTGGTCACAGATGCTGAAGCCGTTGGTGGAGAAGCGGCGCC
GGGACCGCATCAACCGCAGCCTAGAAGAGCTGAGGCTGCTGCTCCTGGAGAGGACCAGGGACCAGGTCAG
TTCCACCGCTGGCCCCAGGCCCCTAAGCATTCTGTACCTGTGTCCCAGAGCTTTCTACTGGGGTGGGGAC
ATAAGCTGGAGTGGTGACTCTGGACCCAAGCCTGCTCCTTGAAATCCCATCCCAGACCCCCTCTCGCTCT
CAGAACTTGCTCTTCTCCACCTTGCTGGTCTGTAAGTTTCCAGTCTGGCTCGGTAAACTGAGCTTCCAGC
CTGCGTCAGTTTCCCACTTGGGGTTTTCTAAAATTCCTTATCTACCTCCCACGCCTGATCAATGGGCTTC
AGTTCTGCGGTGGTTTTCACCATCCGGGTTGCTGTTTCGTACACCTCTCATATTGGGAACTGGTTCCACT
CCCTCAGGTTGGACAGGCTCATCTCGGGGTGGGACGGGAACTTTTCTTGGCCATCTCCACATTCGGTCGC
GAGTCATGGGGGCACCCGCAGCTCCCGTATCCGCCCCTCCCTTCTTCCCCTAGCCACTTTCCCCCTCTCT
CCCCACCCCTTTCTGTCTCTGCGCCCCTCCCCCCGTCTGTAGAACCTCCGGAACCCGAAGCTGGAGAAAG
CGGAGATACTGGAGTTCGCCGTGGGCTACTTGAGGGAGCGAAGCCGGGTGGAGCCCCCGGGTACAGCGCG
GGGGGTGGGGCAGCGGAGGGAGGCTGGGAGGGTGGGAGCCCGGAAGGCTCCGGCCGGGGGAGGGGCGGGC
TCTGAGGTGGCCTGGGACTTGGGGGAGCGGCCAGCTGTGCACCATGGCGAGGTTAATAACACCCGCGCGT
GTCTGTCTCTGTGTCTCCCTCATTGCCCTCCTCTGCACGTCCATCCGGCCTCCTGTCTCTGTCTGTGCGC
CCGTCTGACCTCGGTATCTCTGCGCCCCGCCCCTTCCCTCAACCCCGTTGGGCCCCTGCCCTGCCCGCCT
GTCCTCCCGCCGGCCGCACCAGGGGTTCCCCGGTCCCCAGGCCAGGACGCCGAGGCGCTCGCCAGCTGCT
ACTTGTCCGGCTTCCGCGAGTGCCTGCTTCGCTTGGCGGCCTTTGCGCACGACGCCAGCCCGGCCGCACG
CTCCCAGCTTTTCTCCGCGCTGCACGGCTACCGGCGCCCCAAACCGCCCCGGCCCGAGGCCGTAGATCCA
GGGCTCCCAGCGCCGCGCCCACCGCTGGACCCCGCTTCACCAATCCTTGGCCCCGCGCTGCACCAGCGCC
CCCCAGTGCACCAGGGCCCTCCTAGTCCCCGCCTCGCTTGGTCCCCATCCCACTGCTCCTCTCGCGCCGG
GGATTCGGGCGCGCCGGCGCCCCTCACCGGACTGCTGCCGCCACCGCCACCGCCTTACAGACAAGACGGG
GCGCCCAAGGCCCCGCCACTCCCACCGCCCGCGTTTTGGAGACCTTGGCCCTGAGCTTTTGGGGGCTGGG
GCGGGGATTGGGGGTGGTGTAGAGACTCCAGTCAGAGGGCAGGAGAGGGATCCGGGCGAGGAGGGCAGCG
GGGCGCGCGGGCTCAGCGCGCGGGTGAGATGTGGTCTATATTAGAGTATCTATATAAATATATATTTTCC
CATCCCTTTTCCCTGTCCCACTTCCCTGTGTGTAGCATTGTACTCTCTCTACCCTAGTCCAGTCCCAGTC
CCTTCCCGAGTCCCTAGTGCATGGAATAAAATCGTTATTAAATCCCGGTGTGTCCCCTAGCCAGGGGCCT
GCCTTTATATTGGCGCCACGCCTACTTGCCCATACCGCGGCCGCGTCGAGGGGGGGCCCGGTACCCAATT
CGCCCTATAGTGAGTCGTATTACGCGCGCTCACTGGCCGTCGTTTTACAACGTCGTGACTGGGAAAACCC
TGGCGTTACCCAACTTAATCGCCTTGCAGCACATCCCCCTTTCGCCAGCTGGCGTAATAGCGAAGAGGCC
CGCACCGATCGCCCTTCCCAACAGTTGCGCAGCCTGAATGGCGAATGGG
[124 nt withheld, positions 9360-9483]
C
[91 nt withheld, positions 9485-9575]
A
[49 nt withheld, positions 9577-9625]
CCTTTGACGTTGGAGTCCACGTTCTTT
[37 nt withheld, positions 9653-9689]
ACCCTATCTCGGTCTATTCTTTTGATTTATAAGGGATTTTGCCGATTTCGGCCTATTGGTTAAAAAATGA
GCTGATTTAACAAAAATTTAACGCGAATTTTAACAAAATATTAACGCTTACAATTTAGGTGGCACTTTTC
GGGGAAATGTGCGCGGAACCCCTATTTGTTTATTTTTCTAAATACATTCAAATATGTATCCGCTCATGAG
ACAATAACCCTGATAAATGCTTCAATAATATTGAAAAAGGAAGAGTATGAGTATTCAACATTTCCGTGTC
GCCCTTATTCCCTTTTTTGCGGCATTTTGCCTTCCTGTTTTTGCTCACCCAGAAACGCTGGTGAAAGTAA
AAGATGCTGAAGATCAGTTGGGTGCACGAGTGGGTTACATCGAACTGGATCTCAACAGCGGTAAGATCCT
TGAGAGTTTTCGCCCCGAAGAACGTTTTCCAATGATGAGCACTTTTAAAGTTCTGCTATGTGGCGCGGTA
TTATCCCGTATTGACGCCGGGCAAGAGCAACTCGGTCGCCGCATACACTATTCTCAGAATGACTTGGTTG
AGTACTCACCAGTCACAGAAAAGCATCTTACGGATGGCATGACAGTAAGAGAATTATGCAGTGCTGCCAT
AACCATGAGTGATAACACTGCGGCCAACTTACTTCTGACAACGATCGGAGGACCGAAGGAGCTAACCGCT
TTTTTGCACAACATGGGGGATCATGTAACTCGCCTTGATCGTTGGGAACCGGAGCTGAATGAAGCCATAC
CAAACGACGAGCGTGACACCACGATGCCTGTAGCAATGGCAACAACGTTGCGCAAACTATTAACTGGCGA
ACTACTTACTCTAGCTTCCCGGCAACAATTAATAGACTGGATGGAGGCGGATAAAGTTGCAGGACCACTT
CTGCGCTCGGCCCTTCCGGCTGGCTGGTTTATTGCTGATAAATCTGGAGCCGGTGAGCGTGGGTCTCGCG
GTATCATTGCAGCACTGGGGCCAGATGGTAAGCCCTCCCGTATCGTAGTTATCTACACGACGGGGAGTCA
GGCAACTATGGATGAACGAAATAGACAGATCGCTGAGATAGGTGCCTCACTGATTAAGCATTGGTAACTG
TCAGACCAAGTTTACTCATATATACTTTAGATTGATTTAAAACTTCATTTTTAATTTAAAAGGATCTAGG
TGAAGATCCTTTTTGATAATCTCATGACCAAAATCCCTTAACGTGAGTTTTCGTTCCACTGAGCGTCAGA
CCCCGTAGAAAAGATCAAAGGATCTTCTTGAGATCCTTTTTTTCTGCGCGTAATCTGCTGCTTGCAAACA
AAAAAACCACCGCTACCAGCGGTGGTTTGTTTGCCGGATCAAGAGCTACCAACTCTTTTTCCGAAGGTAA
CTGGCTTCAGCAGAGCGCAGATACCAAATACTGTTCTTCTAGTGTAGCCGTAGTTAGGCCACCACTTCAA
GAACTCTGTAGCACCGCCTACATACCTCGCTCTGCTAATCCTGTTACCAGTGGCTGCTGCCAGTGGCGAT
AAGTCGTGTCTTACCGGGTTGGACTCAAGACGATAGTTACCGGATAAGGCGCAGCGGTCGGGCTGAACGG
GGGGTTCGTGCACACAGCCCAGCTTGGAGCGAACGACCTACACCGAACTGAGATACCTACAGCGTGAGCT
ATGAGAAAGCGCCACGCTTCCCGAAGGGAGAAAGGCGGACAGGTATCCGGTAAGCGGCAGGGTCGGAACA
GGAGAGCGCACGAGGGAGCTTCCAGGGGGAAACGCCTGGTATCTTTATAGTCCTGTCGGGTTTCGCCACC
TCTGACTTGAGCGTCGATTTTTGTGATGCTCGTCAGGGGGGCGGAGCCTATGGAAAAACGCCAGCAACGC
GGCCTTTTTACGGTTCCTGGCCTTTTGCTGGCCTTTTGCTCACATGTTCTTTCCTGCGTTATCCCCTGAT
TCTGTGGATAACCGTATTACCGCCTTTGAGTGAGCTGATACCGCTCGCCGCAGCCGAACGACCGAGCGCA
GCGAGTCAGTGAGCGAGGAAGCGGAAGAGCGCCCAATACGCAAACCGCCTCTCCCCGCGCGTTGGCCGAT
TCATTAATGCAGCTGGCACGACAGGTTTCCCGACTGGAAAGCGGGCAGTGAGCGCAACGCAATTAATGTG
AGTTAGCTCACTCATTAGGCACCCCAGGCTTTACACTTTATGCTTCCGGCTCGTATGTTGTGTGGAA
Features (pLannotate 1.2.2; 18 found; start..end, strand, type, name):
     62..80      +  promoter       T3 promoter: promoter for bacteriophage T3 RNA polymerase
     93..184     +  misc_feature   MCS (fragment): pBluescript multiple cloning site
   1989..2006    -  CDS            Rev (fragment): human immunodeficiency virus 1 (HIV-1) Rev protein; rev; enhances nuclear export of unspliced and incompletely spliced viral mRNAs
   3881..3951    -  ncRNA          tRNA: Accession: RF00005 - tRNA
   5574..6290    +  CDS            Achilles: Achilles is a basic (constitutively fluorescent) fluorescent protein published in 2020, derived from Aequorea victoria.
   7317..7415    +  CDS            Hes7 (fragment): HES7_MOUSE - Experimental evidence at protein level: Swiss-Prot protein existence level 1. Transcriptional repressor. Represses transcription from both N box- and E box-containing promoters. May with HES1, cooperatively regulate somite formation in the presomitic mesoderm (PSM). May function as a segmentation clock, which is essential for coordinated somite segmentation. From Mus musculus (Mouse).
   7953..8801    +  CDS            Hes7: HES7_MOUSE - Experimental evidence at protein level: Swiss-Prot protein existence level 1. Transcriptional repressor. Represses transcription from both N box- and E box-containing promoters. May with HES1, cooperatively regulate somite formation in the presomitic mesoderm (PSM). May function as a segmentation clock, which is essential for coordinated somite segmentation. From Mus musculus (Mouse).
   9146..9165    +  misc_feature   MCS (fragment): pBluescript multiple cloning site
   9174..9192    -  promoter       T7 promoter: promoter for bacteriophage T7 RNA polymerase
   9200..9355    +  CDS            lacZα (fragment): LacZα fragment of β-galactosidase; lacZ fragment
   9360..9788    +  rep_origin     f1 ori (sequence partly withheld): f1 bacteriophage origin of replication; arrow indicates direction of (+) strand synthesis
   9841..9945    +  promoter       AmpR promoter: bla
   9946..10806   +  CDS            AmpR: β-lactamase; bla; confers resistance to ampicillin, carbenicillin, and related antibiotics
  10977..11565   +  rep_origin     ori: high-copy-number ColE1/pMB1/pBR322/pUC origin of replication
  11748..11840   +  CDS            lacI (fragment): lac repressor; lacI; The lac repressor binds to the lac operator to inhibit transcription in E. coli. This inhibition can be relieved by adding lactose or isopropyl-β-D-thiogalactopyranoside (IPTG).
  11853..11874   +  protein_bind   CAP binding site: CAP binding activates transcription in the presence of cAMP. E. coli catabolite activator protein
  11889..11919   +  promoter       lac promoter: promoter for the E. coli lac operon
  11923..19      +  protein_bind   lac operator (fragment) (across the origin): The lac repressor binds to the lac operator to inhibit transcription in E. coli. This inhibition can be relieved by adding lactose or isopropyl-β-D-thiogalactopyranoside (IPTG). lac repressor encoded by lacI
