[The description below was written by a language model from this plasmid's Addgene catalogue record and pLannotate feature annotations shown in this document.]
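Description:
pHes7-Achilles-Hes7 is a mammalian reporter construct built on the pBluescript cloning backbone, carrying an approximately 9 kb mouse Hes7 genomic insert in a plasmid of about 11.9 kb. It is maintained in E. coli through the high-copy ColE1/pUC origin and selected with ampicillin via the β-lactamase gene. The backbone also retains the usual pBluescript elements: an f1 origin, flanking T3 and T7 phage promoters, multiple cloning site remnants, and the interrupted lac promoter/lacZα region. No mammalian selection marker is annotated.

The payload places Achilles, a yellow fluorescent protein derived from Aequorea victoria, at the N terminus of mouse Hes7, a bHLH transcriptional repressor associated with the somite segmentation clock. Expression is driven by the mouse Hes7 promoter, which presumably lies in the roughly 5 kb of largely unannotated sequence upstream of the Achilles coding region. The Hes7 coding sequence is detected as separate blocks with gaps between them and after Achilles, suggesting that genomic exon–intron structure has been kept rather than a cDNA, though the record does not say so explicitly. The short HIV-1 Rev fragment and tRNA hits within the upstream region are most likely incidental matches in the genomic sequence rather than functional parts.

According to the record, the fusion shows oscillatory expression in mouse presomitic mesoderm. This makes the construct a live reporter of Hes7 protein dynamics for studying segmentation clock oscillation and its synchronisation between cells.
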