Addgene plasmid #153528: pHes7-Achilles-Hes7
Purpose: Expresses fusion protein of Achilles/YFP and mouse Hes7 from mouse Hes7 promoter. The reporter shows oscillatory expression with 2-3 periodicity when expressed in mouse presomitic mesoderm.
Depositing lab: Ryoichiro Kageyama. Depositing organization: Kyoto University. Publication: Coupling delay controls synchronized oscillation in the segmentation clock. Yoshioka-Kobayashi K, Matsumiya M, Niino Y, Isomura A, Kori H, Miyawaki A, Kageyama R. Nature. 2020 Apr;580(7801):119-123. doi: 10.1038/s41586-019-1882-z. Epub 2020 Jan 8. PubMed 31915376.
Backbone
  Vector backbone: pBluescript
  Backbone size w/o insert (bp): 2974
  Vector type: Mammalian Expression
Growth in bacteria
  Bacterial resistance: Ampicillin, 100 μg/mL
  Growth temperature: 37°C
  Growth strain: DH5alpha
  Copy number: High Copy
Gene/Insert
  Gene/Insert name: Hes7 (alt name: hes family bHLH transcription factor 7)
  Species: M. musculus (mouse)
  Insert size (bp): 8952
  Entrez Gene: Hes7 (a.k.a. bHLHb37)
  Promoter: mouse Hes7 promoter
  Tag / fusion protein: Achilles (N terminal on insert)
  Cloning method: Restriction Enzyme; 5′ cloning site unknown (unknown if destroyed); 3′ cloning site unknown (unknown if destroyed)
  Sequencing primers: 5′ unknown
Terms and licenses: Academic/Nonprofit Terms; Industry Terms: Not Available to Industry
How to cite: pHes7-Achilles-Hes7 was a gift from Ryoichiro Kageyama (Addgene plasmid # 153528 ; http://n2t.net/addgene:153528 ; RRID:Addgene_153528)
